Addgene plasmid #148391: pAc5.1B-HA-DmMe31B-QHTKtoAAAA-dsRNAres_AC
Purpose: Insect Expression of DmMe31B-QHTKtoAAAA-dsRNAres
Depositing lab: Elisa Izaurralde. Depositing organization: Max Planck Institute for Developmental Biology. Publication: miRISC and the CCR4-NOT complex silence mRNA targets independently of 43S ribosomal scanning. Kuzuoglu-Ozturk D, Bhandari D, Huntzinger E, Fauser M, Helms S, Izaurralde E. EMBO J. 2016 Jun 1;35(11):1186-203. doi: 10.15252/embj.201592901. Epub 2016 Mar 23. PubMed 27009120.
Backbone
  Vector backbone: Unknown
  Vector type: Insect Expression
Growth in bacteria
  Bacterial resistance: Ampicillin, 100 μg/mL
  Growth temperature: 37°C
  Growth strain: DH5alpha
  Copy number: Low Copy
Gene/Insert
  Gene/Insert name: DmMe31B-QHTKtoAAAA-dsRNAres
  Species: D. melanogaster (fly)
  Mutation: one silent mutation A1101G compared to the sequence given by NCBI: NM_078809.3.
  Entrez Gene: me31B (a.k.a. Dmel_CG4916, CG4916, DDX6, Dhh1p/Me31b, DmRH3, Dmel\CG4916, ME31B, Mat31B, Me31B, Me31b, l(2)k06607, me31b)
  Cloning method: Unknown
Terms and licenses: Academic/Nonprofit Terms; Industry Terms: Not Available to Industry
Depositor comments: Plasmids from this collection were made available to the research community and donated after the lab closed. Please note that the sequence provided by the depositing laboratory may be theoretical/predicted or based on Sanger sequencing results. There may be discrepancies between sequencing results obtained by Addgene and the depositor sequence. If an Addgene verified sequence is not available, please contact before placing your order to request that our lab fully sequence the plasmid.
How to cite: pAc5.1B-HA-DmMe31B-QHTKtoAAAA-dsRNAres_AC was a gift from Elisa Izaurralde (Addgene plasmid # 148391 ; http://n2t.net/addgene:148391 ; RRID:Addgene_148391)
