[The description below was written by a language model from this plasmid's Addgene catalogue record and pLannotate feature annotations shown in this document.]
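Description:
pAc5.1B-HA-DmMe31B-QHTKtoAAAA-dsRNAres_AC is a 6,751 nt insect expression plasmid for producing an HA-tagged mutant of the Drosophila melanogaster DEAD-box RNA helicase Me31B (the fly DDX6 orthologue). The catalogue lists the backbone as unknown, although the name and the annotated parts are consistent with a pAc5.1-type vector. In bacteria it is maintained through a ColE1/pUC-type origin and selected with ampicillin via the AmpR (β-lactamase) gene and its bla promoter. The record describes it as low copy even though the origin is annotated as a high-copy type. A fragment of a tetracycline resistance gene and a fragment of SV40 large T antigen are also annotated; these appear to be non-functional backbone remnants.

Expression is driven by the constitutive Drosophila actin 5C (Ac5) promoter. Directly downstream lies a short HA epitope sequence, annotated as a fragment of 3xHA and of a length consistent with a single HA tag, immediately followed by the me31B coding sequence. A V5 tag lies downstream of the insert, but the record does not indicate whether it is in frame or cut off by a stop codon. An SV40 polyadenylation signal terminates the transcript.

According to the name, the insert carries a QHTK-to-AAAA substitution and is dsRNA-resistant, meaning its sequence has been altered so that it escapes RNAi directed against endogenous me31B. The record also notes one silent change relative to the reference transcript. It does not state the functional effect of the alanine substitutions. Such a design suits knockdown-and-complementation experiments in fly cells, and the associated publication concerns mRNA silencing by miRISC and the CCR4-NOT complex.
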