Features (pLannotate 1.2.2; 10 found; start..end, strand, type, name):
     56..2568    +  promoter       Ac5 promoter: Drosophila melanogaster actin 5C promoter
   2594..2620    +  CDS            3xHA (fragment): three tandem HA epitope tags
   2621..3997    +  CDS            me31B: DDX6_DROME - Experimental evidence at protein level: Swiss-Prot protein existence level 1. ATP-dependent RNA helicase which is a core component of a variety of ribonucleoprotein complexes (RNPs) that play critical roles in translational repression and mRNA decapping during embryogenesis, oogenesis, neurogenesis and neurotransmission (PubMed:11546740, PubMed:16256742, PubMed:17178403, PubMed:18590813, PubMed:21267420, PubMed:21447556, PubMed:28875934, PubMed:28388438, PubMed:17982591, PubMed:31114929). Recruits core components and translational repressors to some RNP complexes, and mediates RNP
   4036..4077    +  CDS            V5 tag: epitope tag from simian virus 5
   4177..4311    -  polyA_signal   SV40 poly(A) signal: SV40 polyadenylation signal
   4334..4418    -  CDS            large T antigen (fragment): large T antigen from SV40 (simian virus 40)
   4419..4889    +  CDS            TcR (fragment): tetracycline efflux protein; tet; confers resistance to tetracycline
   4933..5521    -  rep_origin     ori: high-copy-number ColE1/pMB1/pBR322/pUC origin of replication
   5692..6552    -  CDS            AmpR: β-lactamase; bla; confers resistance to ampicillin, carbenicillin, and related antibiotics
   6553..6657    -  promoter       AmpR promoter: bla
>Addgene plasmid #148391 | pAc5.1B-HA-DmMe31B-QHTKtoAAAA-dsRNAres_AC | depositor full sequence | sequence record 290839 | Full Sequence
CTTCAAGGAATTAATTCTATATTCTAAAAACACAAATGATACTTCTAAAAAAAATCATGAATGGCATCAA
CTCTGAATCAAATCTTTGCAGATGCACCTACTTCTCATTTCCACTGTCACATCATTTTTCCAGATCTCGC
TGCCTGTTATGTGGCCCACAAACCAAGACACGTTTTATGGCCATTAAAGCTGGCTGATCGTCGCCAAACA
CCAAATACATATCAATATGTACATTCGAGAAAGAAGCGATCAAAGAAGCGTCTTCGGGCGAGTAGGAGAA
TGCGGAGGAGAAGGAGAACGAGCTGATCTAGTATCTCTCCACAATCCAATGCCAACTGACCAACTGGCCA
TATTCGGAGCAATTTGAAGCCAATTTCCATCGCCTGGCGATCGCTCCATTCTTGGCTATATGTTTTTCAC
CGTTCCCGGGGCCATTTTCAAAGACTCGTCGGTAAGATAAGATTGTGTCACTCGCTGTCTCTCTTCATTT
GTCGAAGAATGCTGAGGAATTTCGCGATGACGTCGGCGAGTATTTTGAAGAATGAGAATAATTTGTATTT
ATACGAAAATCAGTTAGTGGAATTTTCTACAAAAACATGTTATCTATAGATAATTTTGTTGCAAAATATG
TTGACTATGACAAAGATTGTATGTATATACCTTTAATGTATTCTCATTTTCTTATGTATTTATAATGGCA
ATGATGATACTGATGATATTTTAAGATGATGCCAGACCACAGGCTGATTTCTGCGTCTTTTGCCGAACGC
AGTGCATGTGCGGTTGTTGTTTTTTGGAATAGTTTCAATTTTCGGACTGTCCGCTTTGATTTCAGTTTCT
TGGCTTATTCAAAAAGCAAAGTAAAGCCAAAAAAGCGAGATGGCAATACCAAATGCGGCAAAACGGTAGT
GGAAGGAAAGGGGTGCGGGGCAGCGGAAGGAAGGGTGGGGCGGGGCGTGGCGGGGTCTGTGGCTGGGCGC
GACGTCACCGACGTTGGAGCCACTCCTTTGACCATGTGTGCGTGTGTGTATTATTCGTGTCTCGCCACTC
GCCGGTTGTTTTTTTCTTTTTATCTCGCTCTCTCTAGCGCCATCTCGTACGCATGCTCAACGCACCGCAT
GTTGCCGTGTCCTTTATGCGTCATTTTGGCTCGAAATAGGCAATTATTTAAACAAAGATTAGTCAACGAA
AACGCTAAAATAAATAAGTCTACAATATGGTTACTTATTGCCATGTGTGTGCAGCCAACGATAGCAACAA
AAGCAACAACACAGTGGCTTTCCCTCTTTCACTTTTTGTTTGCAAGCGCGTGCGAGCAAGACGGCACGAC
CGGCAAACGCAATTACGCTGACAAAGAGCAGACGAAGTTTTGGCCGAAAAACATCAAGGCGCCTGATACG
AATGCATTTGCAATAACAATTGCGATATTTAATATTGTTTATGAAGCTGTTTGACTTCAAAACACACAAA
AAAAAAAATAAAACAAATTATTTGAAAGAGAATTAGGAATCGGACAGCTTATCGTTACGGGCTAACAGCA
CACCGAGACGAAATAGCTTACCTGACGTCACAGCCTCTGGAAGAACTGCCGCCAAGCAGAGAGAGAGAGA
AAAAGAGGGAGAGCAGCTTAGACCGCATGTGCTTGTGTGTGAGGCGTCTCTCTCTTCGTCTCCTGTTTGC
GCAAACGCATAGACTGCACTGAGAAAATCGATTACCTATTTTTTATGAATGAATATTTGCACTATTACTA
TTCAAAACTATTAAGATAGCAATCACATTCAATAGCCAAATACTATACCACCTGAGCGATGCAACGAAAT
GATCAATTTGAGCAAAAATGCTGCATATTTAGGACGGCATCATTATAGAAATGCTTCTTGCTGTGTACTT
TTCTCTCGTCTGGCAGCTGTTTCGCCGTTATTGTTAAAACCGGCTTAAGTTAGGTGTGTTTTCTACGACT
AGTGATGCCCCTACTAGAAGATGTGTGTTGCACAAATGTCCCTGAATAACCAATTTGAAGTGCAGATAGC
AGTAAACGTAAGCTAATATGAATATTATTTAACTGTAATGTTTTAATATCGCTGGACATTACTAATAAAC
CCACTATAAACACATGTACATATGTATGTTTTGGCATACAATGAGTAGTTGGGGAAAAAATGTGTAAAAG
CACCGTGACCATCACAGCATAAAGATAACCAGCTGAAGTATCGAATATGAGTAACCCCCAAATTGAATCA
CATGCCGCAACTGATAGGACCCATGGAAGTACACTCTTCATGGCGATATACAAGACACACACAAGCACGA
ACACCCAGTTGCGGAGGAAATTCTCCGTAAATGAAAACCCAATCGGCGAACAATTCATACCCATATATGG
TAAAAGTTTTGAACGCGACTTGAGAGCGGAGAGCATTGCGGCTGATAAGGTTTTAGCGCTAAGCGGGCTT
TATAAAACGGGCTGCGGGACCAGTTTTCATATCACTACCGTTTGAGTTCTTGTGCTGTGTGGATACTCCT
CCCGACACAAAGCCGCTCCATCAGCCAGCAGTCGTCTAATCCAGAGACCCCGGATCGGGGTACCAACATG
GCTTACCCATACGATGTTCCAGATTACGCTATGATGACCGAGAAACTGAACTCCGGCCATACCAACCTGA
CTTCTAAAGGAATAATTAACGACCTGCAGATAGCCGGTAATACTTCAGATGACATGGGGTGGAAGTCTAA
ATTAAAATTACCACCGAAAGATAATCGGTTTAAGACGACAGACGTTACAGACACACGGGGAAACGAGTTT
GAAGAATTCTGTTTAAAGCGGGAGTTGCTGATGGGAATCTTTGAAAAAGGTTGGGAACGGCCATCACCGA
TACAAGAAGCTGCAATACCAATTGCTCTGTCGGGTAAGGACGTCCTAGCCAGAGCAAAAAATGGAACGGG
AAAAACCGGCGCGTATTGTATACCTGTCCTGGAGCAGATAGATCCTACAAAAGATTATATACAAGCCTTG
GTTATGGTTCCAACACGGGAACTGGCCTTGCAGACATCCCAAATTTGCATAGAATTAGCCAAGCACCTGG
ACATTAGAGTTATGGTTACGACAGGTGGAACAATCTTGAAAGACGATATATTGCGAATATACCAGAAGGT
CCAGCTAATCATCGCAACACCAGGCCGGATTTTGGACCTTATGGACAAAAAGGTAGCAGACATGAGTCAC
TGTCGAATTCTGGTATTAGACGAAGCAGACAAATTGCTATCACTAGACTTCCAGGGAATGTTAGACCACG
TCATCTTAAAACTACCCAAAGACCCTCAAATACTATTGTTCTCGGCCACCTTCCCGTTAACTGTAAAAAA
TTTCATGGAGAAGCATTTACGCGAGCCTTACGAGATCAACCTGATGGAGGAGCTAACACTGAAGGGTGTC
ACTCAGTACTATGCATTCGTACAGGAGCGCGCGAAAGTAGCCTGCTTGAATGCGCTCTTTTCGGCGCTGC
AGATCAATCAGTCTATCATATTCTGCAATTCCACGCAACGTGTCGAGCTATTGGCCAAAAAGATCACAGA
GCTTGGATATTGCTGTTACTATATACACGCTAAGATGGCCCAGGCACACAGAAATCGAGTATTCCACGAT
TTCCGCCAAGGACTCTGTCGCAATCTGGTGTGCTCCGACCTGTTCACCCGTGGTATCGACGTGCAGGCCG
TGAATGTAGTGATCAATTTCGATTTCCCACGAATGGCAGAGACATACTTGCATCGAATTGGTCGCTCAGG
ACGTTTCGGTCATTTGGGTATTGCTATTAATCTGATAACCTACGAGGATCGGTTTGATCTGCATCGGATT
GAAAAAGAACTTGGAACCGAAATAAAGCCTATTCCGAAGGTCATAGACCCCGCCCTTTATGTCGCAAACG
TTGGCGCATCCGTTGGCGATACTTGCAACAACAGTGATCTGAATAATTCTGCGAACGAGGAGGGCAACGT
TAGCAAATAAGCGGCCGCTCGAGTCTAGAGGGCCCGCGGTTCGAAGGTAAGCCTATCCCTAACCCTCTCC
TCGGTCTCGATTCTACGCGTACCGGTCATCATCACCATCACCATTGAGTTTAAACCCGCTGATCAGCCTC
GACTGTGCCTTCTAAGGCCTGAGCTCGCTGATCAGCCTCGATCGAGGATCCAGACATGATAAGATACATT
GATGAGTTTGGACAAACCACAACTAGAATGCAGTGAAAAAAATGCTTTATTTGTGAAATTTGTGATGCTA
TTGCTTTATTTGTAACCATTATAAGCTGCAATAAACAAGTTAACAACAACAATTGCATTCATTTTATGTT
TCAGGTTCAGGGGGAGGTGTGGGAGGTTTTTTAAAGCAAGTAAAACCTCTACAAATGTGGTATGGCTGAT
TATGATCAGTCGACCGATGCCCTTGAGAGCCTTCAACCCAGTCAGCTCCTTCCGGTGGGCGCGGGGCATG
ACTATCGTCGCCGCACTTATGACTGTCTTCTTTATCATGCAACTCGTAGGACAGGTGCCGGCAGCGCTCT
GGGTCATTTTCGGCGAGGACCGCTTTCGCTGGAGCGCGACGATGATCGGCCTGTCGCTTGCGGTATTCGG
AATCTTGCACGCCCTCGCTCAAGCCTTCGTCACTGGTCCCGCCACCAAACGTTTCGGCGAGAAGCAGGCC
ATTATCGCCGGCATGGCGGCCGACGCGCTGGGCTACGTCTTGCTGGCGTTCGCGACGCGAGGCTGGATGG
CCTTCCCCATTATGATTCTTCTCGCTTCCGGCGGCATCGGGATGCCCGCGTTGCAGGCCATGCTGTCCAG
GCAGGTAGATGACGACCATCAGGGACAGCTTCAAGGATCGCTCGCGGCTCTTACCAGCCAGCAAAAGGCC
AGGAACCGTAAAAAGGCCGCGTTGCTGGCGTTTTTCCATAGGCTCCGCCCCCCTGACGAGCATCACAAAA
ATCGACGCTCAAGTCAGAGGTGGCGAAACCCGACAGGACTATAAAGATACCAGGCGTTTCCCCCTGGAAG
CTCCCTCGTGCGCTCTCCTGTTCCGACCCTGCCGCTTACCGGATACCTGTCCGCCTTTCTCCCTTCGGGA
AGCGTGGCGCTTTCTCAATGCTCACGCTGTAGGTATCTCAGTTCGGTGTAGGTCGTTCGCTCCAAGCTGG
GCTGTGTGCACGAACCCCCCGTTCAGCCCGACCGCTGCGCCTTATCCGGTAACTATCGTCTTGAGTCCAA
CCCGGTAAGACACGACTTATCGCCACTGGCAGCAGCCACTGGTAACAGGATTAGCAGAGCGAGGTATGTA
GGCGGTGCTACAGAGTTCTTGAAGTGGTGGCCTAACTACGGCTACACTAGAAGGACAGTATTTGGTATCT
GCGCTCTGCTGAAGCCAGTTACCTTCGGAAAAAGAGTTGGTAGCTCTTGATCCGGCAAACAAACCACCGC
TGGTAGCGGTGGTTTTTTTGTTTGCAAGCAGCAGATTACGCGCAGAAAAAAAGGATCTCAAGAAGATCCT
TTGATCTTTTCTACGGGGTCTGACGCTCAGTGGAACGAAAACTCACGTTAAGGGATTTTGGTCATGAGAT
TATCAAAAAGGATCTTCACCTAGATCCTTTTAAATTAAAAATGAAGTTTTAAATCAATCTAAAGTATATA
TGAGTAAACTTGGTCTGACAGTTACCAATGCTTAATCAGTGAGGCACCTATCTCAGCGATCTGTCTATTT
CGTTCATCCATAGTTGCCTGACTCCCCGTCGTGTAGATAACTACGATACGGGAGGGCTTACCATCTGGCC
CCAGTGCTGCAATGATACCGCGAGACCCACGCTCACCGGCTCCAGATTTATCAGCAATAAACCAGCCAGC
CGGAAGGGCCGAGCGCAGAAGTGGTCCTGCAACTTTATCCGCCTCCATCCAGTCTATTAATTGTTGCCGG
GAAGCTAGAGTAAGTAGTTCGCCAGTTAATAGTTTGCGCAACGTTGTTGCCATTGCTGCAGGCATCGTGG
TGTCACGCTCGTCGTTTGGTATGGCTTCATTCAGCTCCGGTTCCCAACGATCAAGGCGAGTTACATGATC
CCCCATGTTGTGCAAAAAAGCGGTTAGCTCCTTCGGTCCTCCGATCGTTGTCAGAAGTAAGTTGGCCGCA
GTGTTATCACTCATGGTTATGGCAGCACTGCATAATTCTCTTACTGTCATGCCATCCGTAAGATGCTTTT
CTGTGACTGGTGAGTACTCAACCAAGTCATTCTGAGAATAGTGTATGCGGCGACCGAGTTGCTCTTGCCC
GGCGTCAACACGGGATAATACCGCGCCACATAGCAGAACTTTAAAAGTGCTCATCATTGGAAAACGTTCT
TCGGGGCGAAAACTCTCAAGGATCTTACCGCTGTTGAGATCCAGTTCGATGTAACCCACTCGTGCACCCA
ACTGATCTTCAGCATCTTTTACTTTCACCAGCGTTTCTGGGTGAGCAAAAACAGGAAGGCAAAATGCCGC
AAAAAAGGGAATAAGGGCGACACGGAAATGTTGAATACTCATACTCTTCCTTTTTCAATATTATTGAAGC
ATTTATCAGGGTTATTGTCTCATGAGCGGATACATATTTGAATGTATTTAGAAAAATAAACAAATAGGGG
TTCCGCGCACATTTCCCCGAAAAGTGCCACCTGACGTCTAAGAAACCATTATTATCATGACATTAACCTA
TAAAAATAGGCGTATCACGAGGCCCTTTCGT
